>Addgene plasmid #143735 | TFORF0889 | depositor partial sequence | sequence record 283336 | Barcode
AGTTCGTGAAGAGCTGGGTGTGCG
